>Addgene plasmid #68489 | TOPO CFP | depositor full sequence | sequence record 128117 | Full plasmid sequence
AGCGCCCAATACGCAAACCGCCTCTCCCCGCGCGTTGGCCGATTCATTAATGCAGCTGGCACGACAGGTT
TCCCGACTGGAAAGCGGGCAGTGAGCGCAACGCAATTAATGTGAGTTAGCTCACTCATTAGGCACCCCAG
GCTTTACACTTTATGCTTCCGGCTCGTATGTTGTGTGGAATTGTGAGCGGATAACAATTTCACACAGGAA
ACAGCTATGACCATGATTACGCCAAGCTATTTAGGTGACACTATAGAATACTCAAGCTATGCATCAAGCT
TGGTACCGAGCTCGGATCCTAACTCGAACGCTAGCTGTGCGATCGTTTACCATGGTGAGCAAGGGCGAGG
AGCTGTTCACCGGGGTGGTGCCCATCCTGGTCGAGCTGGACGGCGACGTAAACGGCCACAAGTTCAGCGT
GTCCGGCGAGGGCGAGGGCGATGCCACCTACGGCAAGCTGACCCTGAAGTTCATCTGCACCACCGGCAAG
CTGCCCGTGCCCTGGCCCACCCTCGTGACCACCCTGACCTGGGGCGTGCAGTGCTTCAGCCGCTACCCCG
ACCACATGAAGCAGCACGACTTCTTCAAGTCCGCCATGCCCGAAGGCTACGTCCAGGAGCGCACCATCTT
CTTCAAGGACGACGGCAACTACAAGACCCGCGCCGAGGTGAAGTTCGAGGGCGACACCCTGGTGAACCGC
ATCGAGCTGAAGGGCATCGACTTCAAGGAGGACGGCAACATCCTGGGGCACAAGCTGGAGTACAACTACA
TCAGCCACAACGTCTATATCACCGCCGACAAGCAGAAGAACGGCATCAAGGCCAACTTCAAGATCCGCCA
CAACATCGAGGACGGCAGCGTGCAGCTCGCCGACCACTACCAGCAGAACACCCCCATCGGCGACGGCCCC
GTGCTGCTGCCCGACAACCACTACCTGAGCACCCAGTCCGCCCTGAGCAAAGACCCCAACGAGAAGCGCG
ATCACATGGTCCTGCTGGAGTTCGTGACCGCCGCCGGGATCACTCTCGGCATGGACGAGCTGTACAAGTA
AAAACGTTGTTGTTTGGGGTTGAATTACTCTGGATCCACTAGTAACGGCCGCCAGTGTGCTGGAATTCTG
CAGATATCCATCACACTGGCGGCCGCTCGAGCATGCATCTAGAGGGCCCAATTCGCCCTATAGTGAGTCG
TATTACAATTCACTGGCCGTCGTTTTACAACGTCGTGACTGGGAAAACCCTGGCGTTACCCAACTTAATC
GCCTTGCAGCACATCCCCCTTTCGCCAGCTGGCGTAATAGCGAAGAGGCCCGCACCGATCGCCCTTCCCA
ACAGTTGCGCAGCCTATACGTACGGCAGTTTAAGGTTTACACCTATAAAAGAGAGAGCCGTTATCGTCTG
TTTGTGGATGTACAGAGTGATATTATTGACACGCCGGGGCGACGGATGGTGATCCCCCTGGCCAGTGCAC
GTCTGCTGTCAGATAAAGTCTCCCGTGAACTTTACCCGGTGGTGCATATCGGGGATGAAAGCTGGCGCAT
GATGACCACCGATATGGCCAGTGTGCCGGTCTCCGTTATCGGGGAAGAAGTGGCTGATCTCAGCCACCGC
GAAAATGACATCAAAAACGCCATTAACCTGATGTTCTGGGGAATATAAATGTCAGGCATGAGATTATCAA
AAAGGATCTTCACCTAGATCCTTTTCACGTAGAAAGCCAGTCCGCAGAAACGGTGCTGACCCCGGATGAA
TGTCAGCTACTGGGCTATCTGGACAAGGGAAAACGCAAGCGCAAAGAGAAAGCAGGTAGCTTGCAGTGGG
CTTACATGGCGATAGCTAGACTGGGCGGTTTTATGGACAGCAAGCGAACCGGAATTGCCAGCTGGGGCGC
CCTCTGGTAAGGTTGGGAAGCCCTGCAAAGTAAACTGGATGGCTTTCTCGCCGCCAAGGATCTGATGGCG
CAGGGGATCAAGCTCTGATCAAGAGACAGGATGAGGATCGTTTCGCATGATTGAACAAGATGGATTGCAC
GCAGGTTCTCCGGCCGCTTGGGTGGAGAGGCTATTCGGCTATGACTGGGCACAACAGACAATCGGCTGCT
CTGATGCCGCCGTGTTCCGGCTGTCAGCGCAGGGGCGCCCGGTTCTTTTTGTCAAGACCGACCTGTCCGG
TGCCCTGAATGAACTGCAAGACGAGGCAGCGCGGCTATCGTGGCTGGCCACGACGGGCGTTCCTTGCGCA
GCTGTGCTCGACGTTGTCACTGAAGCGGGAAGGGACTGGCTGCTATTGGGCGAAGTGCCGGGGCAGGATC
TCCTGTCATCTCACCTTGCTCCTGCCGAGAAAGTATCCATCATGGCTGATGCAATGCGGCGGCTGCATAC
GCTTGATCCGGCTACCTGCCCATTCGACCACCAAGCGAAACATCGCATCGAGCGAGCACGTACTCGGATG
GAAGCCGGTCTTGTCGATCAGGATGATCTGGACGAAGAGCATCAGGGGCTCGCGCCAGCCGAACTGTTCG
CCAGGCTCAAGGCGAGCATGCCCGACGGCGAGGATCTCGTCGTGACCCATGGCGATGCCTGCTTGCCGAA
TATCATGGTGGAAAATGGCCGCTTTTCTGGATTCATCGACTGTGGCCGGCTGGGTGTGGCGGACCGCTAT
CAGGACATAGCGTTGGCTACCCGTGATATTGCTGAAGAGCTTGGCGGCGAATGGGCTGACCGCTTCCTCG
TGCTTTACGGTATCGCCGCTCCCGATTCGCAGCGCATCGCCTTCTATCGCCTTCTTGACGAGTTCTTCTG
AATTATTAACGCTTACAATTTCCTGATGCGGTATTTTCTCCTTACGCATCTGTGCGGTATTTCACACCGC
ATACAGGTGGCACTTTTCGGGGAAATGTGCGCGGAACCCCTATTTGTTTATTTTTCTAAATACATTCAAA
TATGTATCCGCTCATGAGACAATAACCCTGATAAATGCTTCAATAATAGCACGTGAGGAGGGCCACCATG
GCCAAGTTGACCAGTGCCGTTCCGGTGCTCACCGCGCGCGACGTCGCCGGAGCGGTCGAGTTCTGGACCG
ACCGGCTCGGGTTCTCCCGGGACTTCGTGGAGGACGACTTCGCCGGTGTGGTCCGGGACGACGTGACCCT
GTTCATCAGCGCGGTCCAGGACCAGGTGGTGCCGGACAACACCCTGGCCTGGGTGTGGGTGCGCGGCCTG
GACGAGCTGTACGCCGAGTGGTCGGAGGTCGTGTCCACGAACTTCCGGGACGCCTCCGGGCCGGCCATGA
CCGAGATCGGCGAGCAGCCGTGGGGGCGGGAGTTCGCCCTGCGCGACCCGGCCGGCAACTGCGTGCACTT
CGTGGCCGAGGAGCAGGACTGACACGTGCTAAAACTTCATTTTTAATTTAAAAGGATCTAGGTGAAGATC
CTTTTTGATAATCTCATGACCAAAATCCCTTAACGTGAGTTTTCGTTCCACTGAGCGTCAGACCCCGTAG
AAAAGATCAAAGGATCTTCTTGAGATCCTTTTTTTCTGCGCGTAATCTGCTGCTTGCAAACAAAAAAACC
ACCGCTACCAGCGGTGGTTTGTTTGCCGGATCAAGAGCTACCAACTCTTTTTCCGAAGGTAACTGGCTTC
AGCAGAGCGCAGATACCAAATACTGTCCTTCTAGTGTAGCCGTAGTTAGGCCACCACTTCAAGAACTCTG
TAGCACCGCCTACATACCTCGCTCTGCTAATCCTGTTACCAGTGGCTGCTGCCAGTGGCGATAAGTCGTG
TCTTACCGGGTTGGACTCAAGACGATAGTTACCGGATAAGGCGCAGCGGTCGGGCTGAACGGGGGGTTCG
TGCACACAGCCCAGCTTGGAGCGAACGACCTACACCGAACTGAGATACCTACAGCGTGAGCTATGAGAAA
GCGCCACGCTTCCCGAAGGGAGAAAGGCGGACAGGTATCCGGTAAGCGGCAGGGTCGGAACAGGAGAGCG
CACGAGGGAGCTTCCAGGGGGAAACGCCTGGTATCTTTATAGTCCTGTCGGGTTTCGCCACCTCTGACTT
GAGCGTCGATTTTTGTGATGCTCGTCAGGGGGGCGGAGCCTATGGAAAAACGCCAGCAACGCGGCCTTTT
TACGGTTCCTGGCCTTTTGCTGGCCTTTTGCTCACATGTTCTTTCCTGCGTTATCCCCTGATTCTGTGGA
TAACCGTATTACCGCCTTTGAGTGAGCTGATACCGCTCGCCGCAGCCGAACGACCGAGCGCAGCGAGTCA
GTGAGCGAGGAAGCGGAAG
Features (pLannotate 1.2.2; 15 found; start..end, strand, type, name):
      2..94      +  CDS            lacI (fragment): lac repressor; lacI; The lac repressor binds to the lac operator to inhibit transcription in E. coli. This inhibition can be relieved by adding lactose or isopropyl-β-D-thiogalactopyranoside (IPTG).
    107..128     +  protein_bind   CAP binding site: CAP binding activates transcription in the presence of cAMP. E. coli catabolite activator protein
    143..173     +  promoter       lac promoter: promoter for the E. coli lac operon
    181..197     +  protein_bind   lac operator: The lac repressor binds to the lac operator to inhibit transcription in E. coli. This inhibition can be relieved by adding lactose or isopropyl-β-D-thiogalactopyranoside (IPTG). lac repressor encoded by lacI
    239..257     +  promoter       SP6 promoter: promoter for bacteriophage SP6 RNA polymerase
    332..1051    +  CDS            ECFP: enhanced CFP mammalian codon-optimized
   1177..1195    -  promoter       T7 promoter: promoter for bacteriophage T7 RNA polymerase
   1198..1345    +  CDS            lacZα (fragment): LacZα fragment of β-galactosidase; lacZ fragment
   1355..1658    +  CDS            ccdB (fragment): CcdB, a bacterial toxin that poisons DNA gyrase; ccdB; Plasmids containing the ccdB gene cannot be propagated in standard E. coli strains.
   1706..1975    +  CDS            tnpA (fragment): TN5P_ECOLX - Also known as tnp. Experimental evidence at protein level: Swiss-Prot protein existence level 1. Mediates transposition of transposon Tn5 by a 'cut and paste' mechanism. First, the monomeric transposase binds the 19 bp inverted DNA repeats flanking the transposon. Then, dimerization of the DNA- bound transposase creates a synaptic DNA complex. After nicking of the first DNA strand, excision of the transposon proceeds through a series of intermediates. The transposase then mediates the insertion of the transposon at a new site by strand transfer. The activity of the wild- type tran
   2007..2801    +  CDS            NeoR/KanR: aminoglycoside phosphotransferase from Tn5; aph(3')-II (or nptII); confers resistance to neomycin, kanamycin, and G418 (Geneticin®)
   2822..2873    -  misc_feature   bom (fragment): basis of mobility region from pBR322
   2900..2988    +  promoter       AmpR promoter (fragment): bla
   3008..3382    +  CDS            BleoR: antibiotic-binding protein; Sh ble from Streptoalloteichus hindustanus; confers resistance to bleomycin, phleomycin, and Zeocin™
   3520..4108    +  rep_origin     ori: high-copy-number ColE1/pMB1/pBR322/pUC origin of replication
