[The description below was written by a language model from this plasmid's Addgene catalogue record and pLannotate feature annotations shown in this document.]
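Description:
TOPO CFP is a small bacterial cloning plasmid built on a TOPO-type backbone (listed as "TOPO 2-5") that serves as a donor module for the GMAP modular assembly platform. Its role is to hold a cyan fluorescent protein coding sequence in a form that can be used to generate a GMAP-compatible gene part for assembly into larger constructs. The plasmid replicates in E. coli from a high-copy ColE1/pUC-type origin and is selected with kanamycin through the Tn5-derived NeoR/KanR aminoglycoside phosphotransferase gene. The feature table also detects a BleoR (Sh ble) cassette downstream of a partial AmpR promoter, although the catalogue lists only kanamycin as the selection.

The insert, introduced by Gibson cloning, is annotated as ECFP, the enhanced, mammalian codon-optimized cyan variant, of about 720 bp. It sits within the usual TOPO vector cloning region, downstream of the CAP binding site, lac promoter and lac operator, which is consistent with the catalogue naming Plac as the promoter. It is flanked by an SP6 promoter upstream and an inward-facing T7 promoter downstream, which can serve for in vitro transcription or as sequencing primer sites. Fragments of lacZα and ccdB follow the insert, remnants of the backbone's lacZα-ccdB fusion that insertion disrupts in positive-selection TOPO vectors. The short lacI, tnpA and bom fragments are likewise backbone remnants rather than functional elements. No eukaryotic promoter or polyadenylation signal is annotated, so the plasmid appears to be a storage and source vector for the CFP part rather than a mammalian expression construct. The deposited sequence (4,289 nt) is slightly shorter than the catalogue's stated total of 4,307 bp.
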