Addgene plasmid #68489: TOPO CFP
Purpose: TOPO construct expressing CFP for generation of GMAP-compatible gene
Depositing lab: Tyler Jacks. Depositing organization: Massachusetts Institute of Technology. Publication: A Modular Assembly Platform for Rapid Generation of DNA Constructs. Akama-Garren EH, Joshi NS, Tammela T, Chang GP, Wagner BL, Lee DY, Rideout Iii WM, Papagiannakopoulos T, Xue W, Jacks T. Sci Rep. 2016 Feb 18;6:16836. doi: 10.1038/srep16836. PubMed 26887506.
Backbone
  Vector backbone: TOPO 2-5
  Backbone size w/o insert (bp): 3584
  Total vector size (bp): 4307
  Vector type: Bacterial Expression ; GMAP
Growth in bacteria
  Bacterial resistance: Kanamycin, 50 μg/mL
  Growth temperature: 37°C
  Growth strain: Stbl3
  Copy number: Unknown
Gene/Insert
  Gene/Insert name: Cyan Fluorescent Protein (alt name: CFP)
  Insert size (bp): 723
  Promoter: Plac
  Cloning method: Gibson Cloning
  Sequencing primers: 5′ CTAACTCGAACGCTAGCTGTGCGATCGTTT; 3′ AGAGTAATTCAACCCCAAACAACAACGTTT
Terms and licenses: Academic/Nonprofit Terms; Industry Terms: Not Available to Industry
How to cite: TOPO CFP was a gift from Tyler Jacks (Addgene plasmid # 68489 ; http://n2t.net/addgene:68489 ; RRID:Addgene_68489)
