>Addgene plasmid #68489 | TOPO CFP | addgene partial sequence | sequence record 123456 | pBR322ori-F 5'-GGGAAACGCCTGGTATCTTT-3'
TCTGACTTGAGCGTCGATTTTTGTGATGCTCGTCAGGGGGGCGGAGCCTATGGAAAAACGCCAGCAACGC
GGCCTTTTTACGGTTCCTGGCCTTTTGCTGGCCTTTTGCTCACATGTTCTTTCCTGCGTTATCCCCTGAT
TCTGTGGATAACCGTATTACCGCCTTTGAGTGAGCTGATACCGCTCGCCGCAGCCGAACGACCGAGCGCA
GCGAGTCAGTGAGCGAGGAAGCGGAAGAGCGCCCAATACGCAAACCGCCTCTCCCCGCGCGTTGGCCGAT
TCATTAATGCAGCTGGCACGACAGGTTTCCCGACTGGAAAGCGGGCAGTGAGCGCAACGCAATTAATGTG
AGTTAGCTCACTCATTAGGCACCCCAGGCTTTACACTTTATGCTTCCGGCTCGTATGTTGTGTGGAATTG
TGAGCGGATAACAATTTCACACAGGAAACAGCTATGACCATGATTACGCCAAGCTATTTAGGTGACACTA
TAGAATACTCAAGCTATGCATCAAGCTTGGTACCGAGCTCGGATCCTAACTCGAACGCTAGCTGTGCGAT
CGTTTACCATGGTGAGCAAGGGCGAGGAGCTGTTCACCGGGGTGGTGCCCATCCTGGTCGAGCTGGACGG
CGACGTAAACGGCCACAAGTTCAGCGTGTCCGGCGAGGGCGAGGGCGATGCCACCTACGGCAAGCTGACC
CTGAAGTTCATCTGCACCACCGGCAAGCTGCCCGTGCCCTGGCCCACCCTCGTGACCACCCTGACCTGGG
GCGTGCAGTGCTTCAGCCGCTACCCCGACCACATGAAGCAGCACGACTTCTTCAAGTCCGCCATGCCCGA
AGGCTACGTCCAGGAGCGCACCATCTTCTTCAAGGACGACGGCAACTACAAGACCCGCGCCGAGGTGAAG
TTCGAGGGCGACACCCTGGTGAACCGCATCGAGCTGAAGGGCATCGACTTCAAGGAGGACGGCAACATCC
TGGGGCACAAGCTGGAGTACAACTACATCAGCCACAACGTCTATATCACCGCCGACAAGCAGAAGAACGG
CATCAAGGCCAACTTCAAGATCCGCCACAACATCGAGGACGGCAGCGTGCAGCTCGCCGACCACTACCAG
C
