>Addgene plasmid #68489 | TOPO CFP | addgene partial sequence | sequence record 123457 | ccdb-rev 5'-ATATGCACCACCGGGTAAAG-3'
GCAGACGTGCACTGGCCAGGGGGATCACCATCCGTCGCCCCGGCGTGTCAATAATATCACTCTGTACATC
CACAAACAGACGATAACGGCTCTCTCTTTTATAGGTGTAAACCTTAAACTGCCGTACGTATAGGCTGCGC
AACTGTTGGGAAGGGCGATCGGTGCGGGCCTCTTCGCTATTACGCCAGCTGGCGAAAGGGGGATGTGCTG
CAAGGCGATTAAGTTGGGTAACGCCAGGGTTTTCCCAGTCACGACGTTGTAAAACGACGGCCAGTGAATT
GTAATACGACTCACTATAGGGCGAATTGGGCCCTCTAGATGCATGCTCGAGCGGCCGCCAGTGTGATGGA
TATCTGCAGAATTCCAGCACACTGGCGGCCGTTACTAGTGGATCCAGAGTAATTCAACCCCAAACAACAA
CGTTTTTACTTGTACAGCTCGTCCATGCCGAGAGTGATCCCGGCGGCGGTCACGAACTCCAGCAGGACCA
TGTGATCGCGCTTCTCGTTGGGGTCTTTGCTCAGGGCGGACTGGGTGCTCAGGTAGTGGTTGTCGGGCAG
CAGCACGGGGCCGTCGCCGATGGGGGTGTTCTGCTGGTAGTGGTCGGCGAGCTGCACGCTGCCGTCCTCG
ATGTTGTGGCGGATCTTGAAGTTGGCCTTGATGCCGTTCTTCTGCTTGTCGGCGGTGATATAGACGTTGT
GGCTGATGTAGTTGTACTCCAGCTTGTGCCCCAGGATGTTGCCGTCCTCCTTGAAGTCGATGCCCTTCAG
CTCGATGCGGTTCACCAGGGTGTCGCCCTCGAACTTCACCTCGGCGCGGGTCTTGTAGTTGCCGTCGTCC
TTGAAGAAGATGGTGCGCTCCTGGACGTAGCCTTCGGGCATGGCGGACTTGAAGAAGTCGTGCTGCTTCA
TGTGGTCGGGGTAGCGGCTGAAGCACTGCACGCCC
